Addgene plasmid #85904: AB.pCCL.sin.cPPT.GFP.miR-424-3p.sensor.PGK.dNGFR.WPRE
Purpose: Sensor Plasmid
Depositing lab: Brian Brown. Depositing organization: Icahn School of Medicine at Mount Sinai. Publication: High-throughput assessment of microRNA activity and function using microRNA sensor and decoy libraries. Mullokandov G, Baccarini A, Ruzo A, Jayaprakash AD, Tung N, Israelow B, Evans MJ, Sachidanandam R, Brown BD. Nat Methods. 2012 Jul 1;9(8):840-6. doi: 10.1038/nmeth.2078. PubMed 22751203.
Backbone
  Vector backbone: AB.pCCL.sin.cPPT.GFP.PGK.dNGFR.WPRE
  Backbone size w/o insert (bp): 9309
  Total vector size (bp): 9480
  Vector type: Lentiviral
  Selectable markers: eGFP , NGFR
Growth in bacteria
  Bacterial resistance: Ampicillin, 100 μg/mL
  Growth temperature: 37°C
  Growth strain: NEB Stable
  Copy number: High Copy
Gene/Insert
  Gene/Insert name: miR-424-3p Sensor
  Species: H. sapiens (human)
  Insert size (bp): 171
  Entrez Gene: MIR424 (a.k.a. MIR322, MIRN424, hsa-mir-424, miRNA424, mir-424)
  Promoter: PGK
  Cloning method: Restriction Enzyme; 5′ cloning site NheI (not destroyed); 3′ cloning site AgeI (not destroyed)
  Sequencing primers: 5′ AACAGACATACAAACTAAAG
Terms and licenses: Academic/Nonprofit Terms; Industry Terms: Not Available to Industry
How to cite: AB.pCCL.sin.cPPT.GFP.miR-424-3p.sensor.PGK.dNGFR.WPRE was a gift from Brian Brown (Addgene plasmid # 85904 ; http://n2t.net/addgene:85904 ; RRID:Addgene_85904)
