[The description below was written by a language model from this plasmid's Addgene catalogue record and pLannotate feature annotations shown in this document.]
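Description:
AB.pCCL.sin.cPPT.GFP.miR-424-3p.sensor.PGK.dNGFR.WPRE is a third-generation-style, self-inactivating HIV-1 lentiviral transfer plasmid that reports the activity of human miR-424-3p. It is propagated in E. coli through a high-copy ColE1/pUC origin with ampicillin resistance. An f1 origin and an SV40 origin are also annotated in the backbone. The viral genome is transcribed from a chimeric CMV enhancer/promoter fused to a truncated 5' LTR, followed by the Ψ packaging signal with a gag fragment, the RRE for Rev-dependent export, and the cPPT/CTS. It ends in a ΔU3 3' LTR, which silences LTR promoter activity after integration.

The payload is a bidirectional expression unit. The human PGK promoter drives a truncated NGFR (dNGFR, a signalling-deficient surface marker) followed by WPRE. A minimal CMV promoter placed back-to-back with PGK drives EGFP in the opposite orientation, and that transcript is terminated by its own SV40 poly(A) signal. The catalogue lists PGK as the promoter, but the feature table shows it is the minimal CMV element that faces EGFP. The 171 bp miR-424-3p sensor insert, cloned between NheI and AgeI, is not annotated. By the construct name it follows GFP, and it probably lies in the unannotated stretch between EGFP and the poly(A) signal, where it would act as miRNA target sequence in the GFP 3' UTR.

In transduced cells, active miR-424-3p should suppress GFP while dNGFR is unaffected, so the GFP-to-NGFR ratio gives a normalised readout of miRNA activity, for example by flow cytometry. The sequenced record is 9,458 nt, slightly shorter than the 9,480 bp listed in the catalogue.
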