Features (pLannotate 1.2.2; 34 found; start..end, strand, type, name):
      1..720     +  CDS            EGFP: the original enhanced GFP (Yang et al., 1996) mammalian codon-optimized
    944..963     +  misc_feature   MCS (fragment): pBluescript multiple cloning site
    991..1125    -  polyA_signal   SV40 poly(A) signal: SV40 polyadenylation signal
   1148..1232    -  CDS            large T antigen (fragment): large T antigen from SV40 (simian virus 40)
   1262..1379    -  misc_feature   cPPT/CTS: central polypurine tract and central termination sequence of HIV-1
   1398..1498    -  CDS            Rev (fragment): human immunodeficiency virus 1 (HIV-1) Rev protein; rev; enhances nuclear export of unspliced and incompletely spliced viral mRNAs
   1875..2108    -  misc_feature   RRE: The Rev response element (RRE) of HIV-1 allows for Rev-dependent mRNA export from the nucleus to the cytoplasm.
   2254..2617    -  CDS            HIV-1 gag (fragment): gag protein from human immunodeficiency virus 1; gag
   2601..2726    -  misc_feature   HIV-1 Ψ: packaging signal of human immunodeficiency virus type 1
   2773..2953    -  LTR            5' LTR (truncated): truncated 5' long terminal repeat (LTR) from HIV-1
   2968..3171    -  promoter       CMV promoter: human cytomegalovirus (CMV) immediate early promoter
   3172..3551    -  enhancer       CMV enhancer: human cytomegalovirus immediate early enhancer
   3652..3670    -  promoter       T3 promoter: promoter for bacteriophage T3 RNA polymerase
   3715..3731    -  protein_bind   lac operator: The lac repressor binds to the lac operator to inhibit transcription in E. coli. This inhibition can be relieved by adding lactose or isopropyl-β-D-thiogalactopyranoside (IPTG). lac repressor encoded by lacI
   3739..3769    -  promoter       lac promoter: promoter for the E. coli lac operon
   3784..3805    -  protein_bind   CAP binding site: CAP binding activates transcription in the presence of cAMP. E. coli catabolite activator protein
   3818..3910    -  CDS            lacI (fragment): lac repressor; lacI; The lac repressor binds to the lac operator to inhibit transcription in E. coli. This inhibition can be relieved by adding lactose or isopropyl-β-D-thiogalactopyranoside (IPTG).
   4093..4681    -  rep_origin     ori: high-copy-number ColE1/pMB1/pBR322/pUC origin of replication
   4852..5712    -  CDS            AmpR: β-lactamase; bla; confers resistance to ampicillin, carbenicillin, and related antibiotics
   5713..5817    -  promoter       AmpR promoter: bla
   5870..6298    -  rep_origin     f1 ori (sequence partly withheld): f1 bacteriophage origin of replication; arrow indicates direction of (+) strand synthesis
   6303..6458    -  CDS            lacZα (fragment): LacZα fragment of β-galactosidase; lacZ fragment
   6466..6484    +  promoter       T7 promoter: promoter for bacteriophage T7 RNA polymerase
   6505..6640    -  rep_origin     SV40 ori: SV40 origin of replication
   6680..6801    -  polyA_signal   SV40 poly(A) signal: SV40 polyadenylation signal
   6873..7106    -  LTR            3' LTR (ΔU3): self-inactivating 3' long terminal repeat (LTR) from HIV-1
   7108..7176    -  CDS            nef (fragment): NEF_HV1Z2 - Experimental evidence at protein level: Swiss-Prot protein existence level 1. Extracellular Nef protein targets CD4(+) T-lymphocytes for apoptosis by interacting with CXCR4 surface receptors. From Human immunodeficiency virus type 1 group M subtype D (isolate Z2/CDC-Z34) (HIV-1).
   7193..7781    -  misc_feature   WPRE: woodchuck hepatitis virus posttranscriptional regulatory element
   7795..7813    -  misc_feature   MCS (fragment): pUC18/19 multiple cloning site
   7816..8643    -  CDS            NGFR (fragment): TNR16_HUMAN - Also known as TNFRSF16. Experimental evidence at protein level: Swiss-Prot protein existence level 1. Low affinity receptor which can bind to NGF, BDNF, NTF3, and NTF4. Forms a heterodimeric receptor with SORCS2 that binds the precursor forms of NGF, BDNF and NTF3 with high affinity, and has much lower affinity for mature NGF and BDNF (PubMed:24908487). Plays an important role in differentiation and survival of specific neuronal populations during development (By similarity). Can mediate cell survival as well as cell death of neural cells. Plays a role in the inactivation of RHOA
   8758..8782    -  misc_feature   MCS (fragment): pBluescript multiple cloning site
   8785..9295    -  promoter       hPGK promoter: human phosphoglycerate kinase 1 promoter
   9298..9321    +  misc_feature   MCS (fragment): pBluescript multiple cloning site
   9323..9361    +  promoter       minimal CMV promoter: human cytomegalovirus (CMV) immediate early promoter
>Addgene plasmid #85904 | AB.pCCL.sin.cPPT.GFP.miR-424-3p.sensor.PGK.dNGFR.WPRE | addgene full sequence | sequence record 170130 | Addgene NGS Result
ATGGTGAGCAAGGGCGAGGAGCTGTTCACCGGGGTGGTGCCCATCCTGGTCGAGCTGGACGGCGACGTAA
ACGGCCACAAGTTCAGCGTGTCCGGCGAGGGCGAGGGCGATGCCACCTACGGCAAGCTGACCCTGAAGTT
CATCTGCACCACCGGCAAGCTGCCCGTGCCCTGGCCCACCCTCGTGACCACCCTGACCTACGGCGTGCAG
TGCTTCAGCCGCTACCCCGACCACATGAAGCAGCACGACTTCTTCAAGTCCGCCATGCCCGAAGGCTACG
TCCAGGAGCGCACCATCTTCTTCAAGGACGACGGCAACTACAAGACCCGCGCCGAGGTGAAGTTCGAGGG
CGACACCCTGGTGAACCGCATCGAGCTGAAGGGCATCGACTTCAAGGAGGACGGCAACATCCTGGGGCAC
AAGCTGGAGTACAACTACAACAGCCACAACGTCTATATCATGGCCGACAAGCAGAAGAACGGCATCAAGG
TGAACTTCAAGATCCGCCACAACATCGAGGACGGCAGCGTGCAGCTCGCCGACCACTACCAGCAGAACAC
CCCCATCGGCGACGGCCCCGTGCTGCTGCCCGACAACCACTACCTGAGCACCCAGTCCGCCCTGAGCAAA
GACCCCAACGAGAAGCGCGATCACATGGTCCTGCTGGAGTTCGTGACCGCCGCCGGGATCACTCTCGGCA
TGGACGAGCTGTACAAGTAAAGCGGCCGCGTCGAGAGATGGGGGAGGCTAACTGAGCTAGCCGACCTTAA
CTGGGGAGTACTGGTCGACGTAGCATAGCAGCGCCTCACGTTTTGATAGCAGCGCCTCACGTTTTGATAG
CAGCGCCTCACGTTTTGATAGCAGCGCCTCACGTTTTGATAGCAGCGCCTCACGTTTTGATAGCAGCGCC
TCACGTTTTGACCGGTACTAGCTTAGTCATGCACCGGGCTGCAGGAATTCGATGACAGGCGCAGCTTCCG
AGGGATTTGAGATCCAGACATGATAAGATACATTGATGAGTTTGGACAAACCAAAACTAGAATGCAGTGA
AAAAAATGCCTTATTTGTGAAATTTGTGATGCTATTGCCTTATTTGTAACCATTATAAGCTGCAATAAAC
AAGTTAACAACAACAATTGCATTCATTTTATGTTTCAGGTTCAGGGGGAGGTGTGGGAGGTTTTTTAAAG
CAAGTAAAACCTCTACAAATGTGGTATGGCTGATTATGATCAGATCTCTCGAGGCTAGTCTCGTGATCGA
TAAAATTTTGAATTTTTGTAATTTGTTTTTGTAATTCTTTAGTTTGTATGTCTGTTGCTATTATGTCTAC
TATTCTTTCCCCTGCACTGTACCCCCCAATCCCCCCTTTTCTTTTAAAAGTTAACCGATACCGTCGAGAT
CCGTTCACTAATCGAATGGATCTGTCTCTGTCTCTCTCTCCACCTTCTTCTTCTATTCCTTCGGGCCTGT
CGGGTCCCCTCGGGGTTGGGAGGTGGGTCTGAAACGATAATGGTGAATATCCCTGCCTAACTCTATTCAC
TATAGAAAGTACAGCAAAAACTATTCTTAAACCTACCAAGCCTCCTACTATCATTATGAATAATTTTATA
TACCACAGCCAATTTGTTATGTTAAACCAATTCCACAAACTTGCCCATTTATCTAATTCCAATAATTCTT
GTTCATTCTTTTCTTGCTGGTTTTGCGATTCTTCAATTAAGGAGTGTATTAAGCTTGTGTAATTGTTAAT
TTCTCTGTCCCACTCCATCCAGGTCGTGTGATTCCAAATCTGTTCCAGAGATTTATTACTCCAACTAGCA
TTCCAAGGCACAGCAGTGGTGCAAATGAGTTTTCCAGAGCAACCCCAAATCCCCAGGAGCTGTTGATCCT
TTAGGTATCTTTCCACAGCCAGGATTCTTGCCTGGAGCTGCTTGATGCCCCAGACTGTGAGTTGCAACAG
ATGCTGTTGCGCCTCAATAGCCCTCAGCAAATTGTTCTGCTGCTGCACTATACCAGACAATAATTGTCTG
GCCTGTACCGTCAGCGTCATTGACGCTGCGCCCATAGTGCTTCCTGCTGCTCCCAAGAACCCAAGGAACA
AAGCTCCTATTCCCACTGCTCTTTTTTCTCTCTGCACCACTCTTCTCTTTGCCTTGGTGGGTGCTACTCC
TAATGGTTCAATTTTTACTACTTTATATTTATATAATTCACTTCTCCAATTGTCCCTCATATCTCCTCCT
CCAGGTCTGAAGATCAGCGGCCGCTTGCTGTGCGGTGGTCTTACTTTTGTTTTGCTCTTCCTCTATCTTG
TCTAAAGCTTCCTTGGTGTCTTTTATCTCTATCCTTTGATGCACACAATAGAGGGTTGCTACTGTATTAT
ATAATGATCTAAGTTCTTCTGATCCTGTCTGAAGGGATGGTTGTAGCTGTCCCAGTATTTGTCTACAGCC
TTCTGATGTTTCTAACAGGCCAGGATTAACTGCGAATCGTTCTAGCTCCCTGCTTGCCCATACTATATGT
TTTAATTTATATTTTTTCTTTCCCCCTGGCCTTAACCGAATTTTTTCCCATCGCGATCTAATTCTCCCCC
GCTTAATACTGACGCTCTCGCACCCATCTCTCTCCTTCTAGCCTCCGCTAGTCAAAATTTTTGGCGTACT
CACCAGTCGCCGCCCCTCGCCTCTTGCCGTGCGCGCTTCAGCAAGCCGAGTCCTGCGTCGAGAGAGCTCC
TCTGGTTTCCCTTTCGCTTTCAAGTCCCTGTTCGGGCGCCACTGCTAGAGATTTTCCACACTGACTAAAA
GGGTCTGAGGGATCTCTAGTTACCAGAGTCACACAACAGACGGGCACACACTACTTGAAGCACTCAAGGC
AAGCTTTATTGAGGCTTAAGCAGTGGGTTCCCTAGTTAGCCAGAGAGCTCCCAGGCTCAGATCTGGTCTA
ACCAGAGAGACCCCGGTTCACTAAACGAGCTCTGCTTATATAGACCTCCCACCGTACACGCCTACCGCCC
ATTTGCGTCAATGGGGCGGAGTTGTTACGACATTTTGGAAAGTCCCGTTGATTTTGGTGCCAAAACAAAC
TCCCATTGACGTCAATGGGGTGGAGACTTGGAAATCCCCGTGAGTCAAACCGCTATCCACGCCCATTGAT
GTACTGCCAAAACCGCATCACCATGGTAATAGCGATGACTAATACGTAGATGTACTGCCAAGTAGGAAAG
TCCCATAAGGTCATGTACTGGGCATAATGCCAGGCGGGCCATTTACCGTCATTGACGTCAATAGGGGGCG
TACTTGGCATATGATACACTTGATGTACTGCCAAGTGGGCAGTTTACCGTAAATACTCCACCCATTGACG
TCAATGGAAAGTCCCTATTGGCGTTACTATGGGAACATACGTCATTATTGACGTCAATGGGCGGGGGTCG
TTGGGCGGTCAGCCAGGCGGGCCATTTACCGTAAGTTATGTAACGCGGAACTCCATATATGGGCTATGAA
CTAATGACCCCGTAATTGATTACTATTAATAACTAGTCAATAATCAATGTCAACATGGCGGTAATGTTGG
ACATGAGCCAATATAAATGTACATATTATGATATGGATACAACGTATGCAATGGCCAAGCTTGCAGCTCC
AGCTTTTGTTCCCTTTAGTGAGGGTTAATTGCGCGCTTGGCGTAATCATGGTCATAGCTGTTTCCTGTGT
GAAATTGTTATCCGCTCACAATTCCACACAACATACGAGCCGGAAGCATAAAGTGTAAAGCCTGGGGTGC
CTAATGAGTGAGCTAACTCACATTAATTGCGTTGCGCTCACTGCCCGCTTTCCAGTCGGGAAACCTGTCG
TGCCAGCTGCATTAATGAATCGGCCAACGCGCGGGGAGAGGCGGTTTGCGTATTGGGCGCTCTTCCGCTT
CCTCGCTCACTGACTCGCTGCGCTCGGTCGTTCGGCTGCGGCGAGCGGTATCAGCTCACTCAAAGGCGGT
AATACGGTTATCCACAGAATCAGGGGATAACGCAGGAAAGAACATGTGAGCAAAAGGCCAGCAAAAGGCC
AGGAACCGTAAAAAGGCCGCGTTGCTGGCGTTTTTCCATAGGCTCCGCCCCCCTGACGAGCATCACAAAA
ATCGACGCTCAAGTCAGAGGTGGCGAAACCCGACAGGACTATAAAGATACCAGGCGTTTCCCCCTGGAAG
CTCCCTCGTGCGCTCTCCTGTTCCGACCCTGCCGCTTACCGGATACCTGTCCGCCTTTCTCCCTTCGGGA
AGCGTGGCGCTTTCTCATAGCTCACGCTGTAGGTATCTCAGTTCGGTGTAGGTCGTTCGCTCCAAGCTGG
GCTGTGTGCACGAACCCCCCGTTCAGCCCGACCGCTGCGCCTTATCCGGTAACTATCGTCTTGAGTCCAA
CCCGGTAAGACACGACTTATCGCCACTGGCAGCAGCCACTGGTAACAGGATTAGCAGAGCGAGGTATGTA
GGCGGTGCTACAGAGTTCTTGAAGTGGTGGCCTAACTACGGCTACACTAGAAGAACAGTATTTGGTATCT
GCGCTCTGCTGAAGCCAGTTACCTTCGGAAAAAGAGTTGGTAGCTCTTGATCCGGCAAACAAACCACCGC
TGGTAGCGGTGGTTTTTTTGTTTGCAAGCAGCAGATTACGCGCAGAAAAAAAGGATCTCAAGAAGATCCT
TTGATCTTTTCTACGGGGTCTGACGCTCAGTGGAACGAAAACTCACGTTAAGGGATTTTGGTCATGAGAT
TATCAAAAAGGATCTTCACCTAGATCCTTTTAAATTAAAAATGAAGTTTTAAATCAATCTAAAGTATATA
TGAGTAAACTTGGTCTGACAGTTACCAATGCTTAATCAGTGAGGCACCTATCTCAGCGATCTGTCTATTT
CGTTCATCCATAGTTGCCTGACTCCCCGTCGTGTAGATAACTACGATACGGGAGGGCTTACCATCTGGCC
CCAGTGCTGCAATGATACCGCGAGACCCACGCTCACCGGCTCCAGATTTATCAGCAATAAACCAGCCAGC
CGGAAGGGCCGAGCGCAGAAGTGGTCCTGCAACTTTATCCGCCTCCATCCAGTCTATTAATTGTTGCCGG
GAAGCTAGAGTAAGTAGTTCGCCAGTTAATAGTTTGCGCAACGTTGTTGCCATTGCTACAGGCATCGTGG
TGTCACGCTCGTCGTTTGGTATGGCTTCATTCAGCTCCGGTTCCCAACGATCAAGGCGAGTTACATGATC
CCCCATGTTGTGCAAAAAAGCGGTTAGCTCCTTCGGTCCTCCGATCGTTGTCAGAAGTAAGTTGGCCGCA
GTGTTATCACTCATGGTTATGGCAGCACTGCATAATTCTCTTACTGTCATGCCATCCGTAAGATGCTTTT
CTGTGACTGGTGAGTACTCAACCAAGTCATTCTGAGAATAGTGTATGCGGCGACCGAGTTGCTCTTGCCC
GGCGTCAATACGGGATAATACCGCGCCACATAGCAGAACTTTAAAAGTGCTCATCATTGGAAAACGTTCT
TCGGGGCGAAAACTCTCAAGGATCTTACCGCTGTTGAGATCCAGTTCGATGTAACCCACTCGTGCACCCA
ACTGATCTTCAGCATCTTTTACTTTCACCAGCGTTTCTGGGTGAGCAAAAACAGGAAGGCAAAATGCCGC
AAAAAAGGGAATAAGGGCGACACGGAAATGTTGAATACTCATACTCTTCCTTTTTCAATATTATTGAAGC
ATTTATCAGGGTTATTGTCTCATGAGCGGATACATATTTGAATGTATTTAGAAAAATAAACAAATAGGGG
TTCCGCGCACATTTCCCCGAAAAGTGCCACCTAAATTGTAAGCGTTAATATTTTGTTAAAATTCGCGTTA
AATTTTTGTTAAATCAGCTCATTTTTTAACCAATAGGCCGAAATCGGCAAAATCCCTTATAAATCAAAAG
AATAGACCGAGATAGGGT
[37 nt withheld, positions 5969-6005]
AAAGAACGTGGACTCCAACGTCAAAGG
[49 nt withheld, positions 6033-6081]
T
[91 nt withheld, positions 6083-6173]
G
[124 nt withheld, positions 6175-6298]
CCCATTCGCCATTCAGGCTGCGCAACTGTTGGGAAGGGCGATCGGTGCGGGCCTCTTCGCTATTACGCCA
GCTGGCGAAAGGGGGATGTGCTGCAAGGCGATTAAGTTGGGTAACGCCAGGGTTTTCCCAGTCACGACGT
TGTAAAACGACGGCCAGTGAGCGCGCGTAATACGACTCACTATAGGGCGAATTGGGTACGTCCCTAGGCC
TCCAAAAAAGCCTCCTCACTACTTCTGGAATAGCTCAGAGGCCGAGGCGGCCTCGGCCTCTGCATAAATA
AAAAAAATTAGTCAGCCATGGGGCGGAGAATGGGCGGAACTGGGCGGAGTTAGGGGCGGGATGGGCGGAG
TTAGGGGCGGGATAGCTAGAGCCAGACATGATAAGATACATTGATGAGTTTGGACAAACCACAACTAGAA
TGCAGTGAAAAAAATGCTTTATTTGTGAAATTTGTGATGCTATTGCTTTATTTGTAACCATTATAAGCTG
CAATAAACAAGTTCCTCTCACTCTCTGATATTCATTTCTTTGCAAGTTATAAATACTGAATAATAAGATG
ACATGAACTACTACTGCTAGAGATTTTCCACACTGACTAAAAGGGTCTGAGGGATCTCTAGTTACCAGAG
TCACACAACAGACGGGCACACACTACTTGAAGCACTCAAGGCAAGCTTTATTGAGGCTTAAGCAGTGGGT
TCCCTAGTTAGCCAGAGAGCTCCCAGGCTCAGATCTGGTCTAACCAGAGAGACCCAGTACAAGCAAAAAG
CAGATCTTGTCTTCGTTGGGAGTGAATTAGCCCTTCCAGTCCCCCCTTTTCTTTTAAAAAGTGGCTAAGA
TCTACAGCTGCCTTGTAAGTCATTGGTCTTAAAGGTACCGAGCTCGAATTCCAGGCGGGGAGGCGGCCCA
AAGGGAGATCCGACTCGTCTGAGGGCGAAGGCGAAGACGCGGAAGAGGCCGCAGAGCCGGCAGCAGGCCG
CGGGAAGGAAGGTCCGCTGGATTGAGGGCCGAAGGGACGTAGCAGAAGGACGTCCCGCGCAGAATCCAGG
TGGCAACACAGGCGAGCAGCCATGGAAAGGACGTCAGCTTCCCCGACAACACCACGGAATTGTCAGTGCC
CAACAGCCGAGCCCCTGTCCAGCAGCGGGCAAGGCAGGCGGCGATGAGTTCCGCCGTGGCAATAGGGAGG
GGGAAAGCGAAAGTCCCGGAAAGGAGCTGACAGGTGGTGGCAATGCCCCAACCAGTGGGGGTTGCGTCAG
CAAACACAGTGCACACCACGCCACGTTGCCTGACAACGGGCCACAACTCCTCATAAAGAGACAGCAACCA
GGATTTATACAAGGAGGAGAAAATGAAAGCCATACGGGAAGCAATAGCATGATACAAAGGCATTAAAGCA
GCGTATCCACATAGCGTAAAAGGAGCAACATAGTTAAGAATACCAGTCAATCTTTCACAAATTTTGTAAT
CCAGAGGTTGATTGTCGACTCTAGACTCGACTCTAGAGGATCCCCCTGTTCCACCTCTTGAAGGCTATGT
AGGCCACAAGGCCCACAACCACAGCAGCCAGGATGGAGCAATAGACAGGGATGAGGTTGTCGGTGGTGCC
TCGGGTCACCACGGGCTGGGAGCTGCCCATCACTGTGGTCACCACACCTGCCACCGTGCTGGCTATGAGG
TCTTGTTCTGGAGGTGCCTCAGGCTCCTGGGTGCTGGGGGCTGTGCTGTCCGAGCCCTCTGGGGGTGTGG
ACCGTGTAATCCAACGGCCAGGGATCTCCTCGCACTCGGCGTCGGCCCAGCGTGTGCACTCGCGGAGCTG
GCGCTCGGTGTCCTCGCACACGGTGCAGGGCAGGCACGGGTCCACGTGGTTGGCCTCGTCGGAATACGTG
CCGTCGGGGCACTCCTCGCACACGGTGTTCTGCTTGTCCTGGCAGGAGAACACGAGGCCCGAGCCCGCCT
CGCACACGCGGCACGCCTCGCAGCGCCCAGTCGTCTCATCCTGGTAGTAGCCGTAGGCGCAGCGGCACAC
GGCGTCGTCGGCCTCCACGCACGGCGCCGACATGCTCTGGAGCCCCACGCACTCGGTGCACGGCTTGCAC
GGCTCGGTCGCGCTCACCACGTCGGAGAACGTCACGCTGTCCAGGCAGGGCTCACACACGGTCTGGTTGG
CTCCACAAGGCTGGGCCACACCCTCGCCCAGGTTGCAGGCTTTGCAGCACTCACCGCTGTGTGTGTACAG
GCCTGTGGGGCATGCCTCCTTGGCACCTCCAAGGGACACCCCCAGAAGCAGCAACAGCAGCAGGCGCGGC
CCGTCCATGGCGCGGCCGGTGGCACCTGCCCCCATCGCCCGCCTCCCGCGGCAGCGCTCGACTTCCAGCT
CGGTCCGCTTTGCGGACTGATGGGGCTGCGCTGCGCTGCGCTCCAGCGCCCCCCCTGCCCGCCGGAGCTG
GCCGCGGCCCGAATTCCTGCAGCCCGGGGGATCCCCCTGGGGAGAGAGGTCGGTGATTCGGTCAACGAGG
GAGCCGACTGCCGACGTGCGCTCCGGAGGCTTGCAGAATGCGGAACACCGCGCGGGCAGGAACAGGGCCC
ACACTACCGCCCCACACCCCGCCTCCCGCACCGCCCCTTCCCGGCCGCTGCTCTCGGCGCGCCCTGCTGA
GCAGCCGCTATTGGCCACAGCCCATCGCGGTCGGCGCGCTGCCATTGCTCCCTGGCGCTGTCCGTCTGCG
AGGGTACTAGTGAGACGTGCGGCTTCCGTTTGTCACGTCCGGCACGCCGCGAACCGCAAGGAACCTTCCC
GACTTAGGGGCGGAGCAGGAAGCGTCGCCGGGGGGCCCACAAGGGTAGCGGCGAAGATCCGGGTGACGCT
GCGAACGGACGTGAAGAATGTGCGAGACCCAGGGTCGGCGCCGCTGCGTTTCCCGGAACCACGCCCAGAG
CAGCCGCGTCCCTGCGCAAACCCAGGGCTGCCTTGGAAAAGGCGCAACCCCAACCCCGTGGAATTCGATA
TCAAGCTTCTCGAGGGTAGGCGTGTACGGTGGGAGGCCTATATAAGCAGAGCTCGTTTAGTGAACCGTCA
GATCGCCTGGAGACGCCATCCACGCTGTTTTGACCTCCATAGAAGACACCGGGACCGATCCAGCCTCCGC
GGAATTCACC
