>Addgene plasmid #85904 | AB.pCCL.sin.cPPT.GFP.miR-424-3p.sensor.PGK.dNGFR.WPRE | depositor partial sequence | sequence record 167398 | AB.pCCL.sin.cPPT.GFP.miR-424-3p.sensor.PGK.dNGFR.WPRE sequence 850 bps
TTTTATCGATCACGAGACTAGCCTCGAGAGATCTGATCATAATCAGCCATACCACATTTGTAGAGGTTTT
ACTTGCTTTAAAAAACCTCCCACACCTCCCCCTGAACCTGAAACATAAAATGAATGCAATTGTTGTTGTT
AACTTGTTTATTGCAGCTTATAATGGTTACAAATAAGGCAATAGCATCACAAATTTCACAAATAAGGCAT
TTTTTTCACTGCATTCTAGTTTTGGTTTGTCCAAACTCATCAATGTATCTTATCATGTCTGGATCTCAAA
TCCCTCGGAAGCTGCGCCTGTCATCGAATTCCTGCAGCCCGGTGCATGACTAAGCTAGTACCGGTCAAAA
CGTGAGGCGCTGCTATCAAAACGTGAGGCGCTGCTATCAAAACGTGAGGCGCTGCTATCAAAACGTGAGG
CGCTGCTATCAAAACGTGAGGCGCTGCTATCAAAACGTGAGGCGCTGCTATGCTACGTCGACCAGTACTC
CCCAGTTAAGGTCGGCTAGCTCAGTTAGCCTCCCCCATCTCTCGACGCGGCCGCTTTACTTGTACAGCTC
GTCCATGCCGAGAGTGATCCCGGCGGCGGTCACGAACTCCAGCAGGACCATGTGATCGCGCTTCTCGTTG
GGGTCTTTGCTCAGGGCGGACTGGGTGCTCAGGTAGTGGTTGTCGGGCAGCAGCACGGGGCCGTCGCCGA
TGGGGGTGTTCTGCTGGTAGTGGTCGGCGAGCTGCACGCTGCCGTCCTCGATGTTGTGGCGGATCTTGAA
GTTCACCTTGATGCCGTTCTTCTGCTTGTCGGCCATGATATAGACGTTGTGGCTGTTGTAGTTGTACTCC
AGCTTGTGCC
